LOCUS       Exported 11244 bp ds-DNA circular SYN 13-MAY-2021
DEFINITION  Express NSP14 gene along with HA and BASU.
ACCESSION   .
VERSION     .
KEYWORDS    SARS_COV2_nsp14_HA_BASU
SOURCE      synthetic DNA construct
  ORGANISM  synthetic DNA construct
REFERENCE   1 (bases 1 to 11244)
  TITLE     Khavari lab SARS-CoV-2 plasmids
REFERENCE   2 (bases 1 to 11244)
  AUTHORS   .
  TITLE     Direct Submission
  JOURNAL   Exported May 13, 2021 from SnapGene Server 1.1.58
            http://www.snapgene.com
FEATURES             Location/Qualifiers
     source          1..11244
                     /organism="synthetic DNA construct"
                     /mol_type="other DNA"
     LTR             1..634
                     /label=3' LTR
                     /note="3' long terminal repeat (LTR) from HIV-1"
     misc_feature    681..806
                     /label=HIV-1 Psi
                     /note="packaging signal of human immunodeficiency virus
                     type 1"
     misc_feature    1303..1536
                     /label=RRE
                     /note="The Rev response element (RRE) of HIV-1 allows for
                     Rev-dependent mRNA export from the nucleus to the
                     cytoplasm."
     CDS             1721..1765
                     /codon_start=1
                     /product="antigenic peptide corresponding to amino acids
                     655 to 669 of the HIV envelope protein gp41 (Lutje Hulsik
                     et al., 2013)"
                     /label=gp41 peptide
                     /note="recognized by the 2H10 single-chain llama nanobody"
                     /translation="KNEQELLELDKWASL"
     misc_feature    2028..2143
                     /label=cPPT/CTS
                     /note="central polypurine tract and central termination
                     sequence of HIV-1 (lacking the first T)"
     promoter        2338..3519
                     /label=EF-1-alpha promoter
                     /note="strong constitutive promoter for human elongation
                     factor EF-1-alpha"
     intron          2568..3510
                     /label=EF-1-alpha intron A
                     /note="intron upstream of the start codon of human
                     EF-1-alpha"
     primer_bind     3467..3487
                     /label=EF1a-F
                     /note="Human elongation factor-1a promoter, forward primer"
     CDS             3553..3579
                     /codon_start=1
                     /product="HA (human influenza hemagglutinin) epitope tag"
                     /label=HA
                     /translation="YPYDVPDYA"
     CDS             4366..4389
                     /codon_start=1
                     /product="peptide that binds Strep-Tactin(R), an engineered
                     form of streptavidin"
                     /label=Strep-Tag II
                     /translation="WSHPQFEK"
     misc_feature    5994..6567
                     /label=IRES
                     /note="internal ribosome entry site (IRES) of the
                     encephalomyocarditis virus (EMCV)"
     primer_bind     complement(6161..6178)
                     /label=IRES reverse
                     /note="IRES internal ribosome entry site, reverse primer.
                     Also called pCDH-rev"
     primer_bind     6388..6407
                     /label=IRES-F
                     /note="IRES internal ribosome entry site, forward primer"
     CDS             6600..7199
                     /codon_start=1
                     /gene="pac from Streptomyces alboniger"
                     /product="puromycin N-acetyltransferase"
                     /label=PuroR
                     /note="confers resistance to puromycin"
                     /translation="MTEYKPTVRLATRDDVPRAVRTLAAAFADYPATRHTVDPDRHIER
                     VTELQELFLTRVGLDIGKVWVADDGAAVAVWTTPESVEAGAVFAEIGPRMAELSGSRLA
                     AQQQMEGLLAPHRPKEPAWFLATVGVSPDHQGKGLGSAVVLPGVEAAERAGVPAFLETS
                     APRNLPFYERLGFTVTADVEVPEGPRTWCMTRKPGA"
     primer_bind     complement(6600..6619)
                     /label=Puro-R
                     /note="Puromycin resistance gene, reverse primer. Also
                     called puro-variant-R"
     primer_bind     7096..7116
                     /label=Puro-F
                     /note="Puromycin resistance gene, forward primer"
     misc_feature    7213..7801
                     /label=WPRE
                     /note="woodchuck hepatitis virus posttranscriptional
                     regulatory element"
     primer_bind     complement(7266..7286)
                     /label=WPRE-R
                     /note="WPRE, reverse primer"
     CDS             complement(7684..7695)
                     /codon_start=1
                     /product="Factor Xa recognition and cleavage site"
                     /label=Factor Xa site
                     /translation="IEGR"
     LTR             8008..8641
                     /label=3' LTR
                     /note="3' long terminal repeat (LTR) from HIV-1"
     primer_bind     complement(8769..8785)
                     /label=M13 rev
                     /note="common sequencing primer, one of multiple similar
                     variants"
     primer_bind     complement(8769..8785)
                     /label=M13 Reverse
                     /note="In lacZ gene. Also called M13-rev"
     primer_bind     complement(8782..8804)
                     /label=M13/pUC Reverse
                     /note="In lacZ gene"
     protein_bind    8793..8809
                     /label=lac operator
                     /bound_moiety="lac repressor encoded by lacI"
                     /note="The lac repressor binds to the lac operator to
                     inhibit transcription in E. coli. This inhibition can be
                     relieved by adding lactose or
                     isopropyl-beta-D-thiogalactopyranoside (IPTG)."
     promoter        complement(8817..8847)
                     /label=lac promoter
                     /note="promoter for the E. coli lac operon"
     protein_bind    8862..8883
                     /label=CAP binding site
                     /bound_moiety="E. coli catabolite activator protein"
                     /note="CAP binding activates transcription in the presence
                     of cAMP."
     primer_bind     complement(9000..9017)
                     /label=L4440
                     /note="L4440 vector, forward primer"
     rep_origin      complement(9171..9759)
                     /direction=LEFT
                     /label=ori
                     /note="high-copy-number ColE1/pMB1/pBR322/pUC origin of
                     replication"
     primer_bind     complement(9251..9270)
                     /label=pBR322ori-F
                     /note="pBR322 origin, forward primer"
     CDS             complement(9930..10790)
                     /codon_start=1
                     /gene="bla"
                     /product="beta-lactamase"
                     /label=AmpR
                     /note="confers resistance to ampicillin, carbenicillin, and
                     related antibiotics"
                     /translation="MSIQHFRVALIPFFAAFCLPVFAHPETLVKVKDAEDQLGARVGYI
                     ELDLNSGKILESFRPEERFPMMSTFKVLLCGAVLSRIDAGQEQLGRRIHYSQNDLVEYS
                     PVTEKHLTDGMTVRELCSAAITMSDNTAANLLLTTIGGPKELTAFLHNMGDHVTRLDRW
                     EPELNEAIPNDERDTTMPVAMATTLRKLLTGELLTLASRQQLIDWMEADKVAGPLLRSA
                     LPAGWFIADKSGAGERGSRGIIAALGPDGKPSRIVVIYTTGSQATMDERNRQIAEIGAS
                     LIKHW"
     primer_bind     10553..10572
                     /label=Amp-R
                     /note="Ampicillin resistance gene, reverse primer"
     promoter        complement(10791..10895)
                     /gene="bla"
                     /label=AmpR promoter
     polyA_signal    10943..11077
                     /label=SV40 poly(A) signal
                     /note="SV40 polyadenylation signal"
     primer_bind     complement(10980..10999)
                     /label=SV40pA-R
                     /note="SV40 polyA, reverse primer"
     primer_bind     11034..11053
                     /label=EBV-rev
                     /note="SV40 polyA terminator, reverse primer"
ORIGIN
        1 tggaagggct aattcactcc caaagaagac aagatatcct tgatctgtgg atctaccaca
       61 cacaaggcta cttccctgat tagcagaact acacaccagg gccaggggtc agatatccac
      121 tgacctttgg atggtgctac aagctagtac cagttgagcc agataaggta gaagaggcca
      181 ataaaggaga gaacaccagc ttgttacacc ctgtgagcct gcatgggatg gatgacccgg
      241 agagagaagt gttagagtgg aggtttgaca gccgcctagc atttcatcac gtggcccgag
      301 agctgcatcc ggagtacttc aagaactgct gatatcgagc ttgctacaag ggactttccg
      361 ctggggactt tccagggagg cgtggcctgg gcgggactgg ggagtggcga gccctcagat
      421 cctgcatata agcagctgct ttttgcctgt actgggtctc tctggttaga ccagatctga
      481 gcctgggagc tctctggcta actagggaac ccactgctta agcctcaata aagcttgcct
      541 tgagtgcttc aagtagtgtg tgcccgtctg ttgtgtgact ctggtaacta gagatccctc
      601 agaccctttt agtcagtgtg gaaaatctct agcagtggcg cccgaacagg gacttgaaag
      661 cgaaagggaa accagaggag ctctctcgac gcaggactcg gcttgctgaa gcgcgcacgg
      721 caagaggcga ggggcggcga ctggtgagta cgccaaaaat tttgactagc ggaggctaga
      781 aggagagaga tgggtgcgag agcgtcagta ttaagcgggg gagaattaga tcgcgatggg
      841 aaaaaattcg gttaaggcca gggggaaaga aaaaatataa attaaaacat atagtatggg
      901 caagcaggga gctagaacga ttcgcagtta atcctggcct gttagaaaca tcagaaggct
      961 gtagacaaat actgggacag ctacaaccat cccttcagac aggatcagaa gaacttagat
     1021 cattatataa tacagtagca accctctatt gtgtgcatca aaggatagag ataaaagaca
     1081 ccaaggaagc tttagacaag atagaggaag agcaaaacaa aagtaagacc accgcacagc
     1141 aagcggccgg ccgctgatct tcagacctgg aggaggagat atgagggaca attggagaag
     1201 tgaattatat aaatataaag tagtaaaaat tgaaccatta ggagtagcac ccaccaaggc
     1261 aaagagaaga gtggtgcaga gagaaaaaag agcagtggga ataggagctt tgttccttgg
     1321 gttcttggga gcagcaggaa gcactatggg cgcagcgtca atgacgctga cggtacaggc
     1381 cagacaatta ttgtctggta tagtgcagca gcagaacaat ttgctgaggg ctattgaggc
     1441 gcaacagcat ctgttgcaac tcacagtctg gggcatcaag cagctccagg caagaatcct
     1501 ggctgtggaa agatacctaa aggatcaaca gctcctgggg atttggggtt gctctggaaa
     1561 actcatttgc accactgctg tgccttggaa tgctagttgg agtaataaat ctctggaaca
     1621 gatttggaat cacacgacct ggatggagtg ggacagagaa attaacaatt acacaagctt
     1681 aatacactcc ttaattgaag aatcgcaaaa ccagcaagaa aagaatgaac aagaattatt
     1741 ggaattagat aaatgggcaa gtttgtggaa ttggtttaac ataacaaatt ggctgtggta
     1801 tataaaatta ttcataatga tagtaggagg cttggtaggt ttaagaatag tttttgctgt
     1861 actttctata gtgaatagag ttaggcaggg atattcacca ttatcgtttc agacccacct
     1921 cccaaccccg aggggacccg acaggcccga aggaatagaa gaagaaggtg gagagagaga
     1981 cagagacaga tccattcgat tagtgaacgg atctcgacgg tatcgccttt aaaagaaaag
     2041 gggggattgg ggggtacagt gcaggggaaa gaatagtaga cataatagca acagacatac
     2101 aaactaaaga attacaaaaa caaattacaa aaattcaaaa ttttcgggtt tattacaggg
     2161 acagcagaga tccagtttat cgatgagtaa ttcatacaaa aggactcgcc cctgccttgg
     2221 ggaatcccag ggaccgtcgt taaactccca ctaacgtaga acccagagat cgctgcgttc
     2281 ccgccccctc acccgcccgc tctcgtcatc actgaggtgg agaagagcat gcgtgaggct
     2341 ccggtgcccg tcagtgggca gagcgcacat cgcccacagt ccccgagaag ttggggggag
     2401 gggtcggcaa ttgaaccggt gcctagagaa ggtggcgcgg ggtaaactgg gaaagtgatg
     2461 tcgtgtactg gctccgcctt tttcccgagg gtgggggaga accgtatata agtgcagtag
     2521 tcgccgtgaa cgttcttttt cgcaacgggt ttgccgccag aacacaggta agtgccgtgt
     2581 gtggttcccg cgggcctggc ctctttacgg gttatggccc ttgcgtgcct tgaattactt
     2641 ccacgcccct ggctgcagta cgtgattctt gatcccgagc ttcgggttgg aagtgggtgg
     2701 gagagttcga ggccttgcgc ttaaggagcc ccttcgcctc gtgcttgagt tgaggcctgg
     2761 cttgggcgct ggggccgccg cgtgcgaatc tggtggcacc ttcgcgcctg tctcgctgct
     2821 ttcgataagt ctctagccat ttaaaatttt tgatgacctg ctgcgacgct ttttttctgg
     2881 caagatagtc ttgtaaatgc gggccaagat ctgcacactg gtatttcggt ttttggggcc
     2941 gcgggcggcg acggggcccg tgcgtcccag cgcacatgtt cggcgaggcg gggcctgcga
     3001 gcgcggccac cgagaatcgg acgggggtag tctcaagctg gccggcctgc tctggtgcct
     3061 ggcctcgcgc cgccgtgtat cgccccgccc tgggcggcaa ggctggcccg gtcggcacca
     3121 gttgcgtgag cggaaagatg gccgcttccc ggccctgctg cagggagctc aaaatggagg
     3181 acgcggcgct cgggagagcg ggcgggtgag tcacccacac aaaggaaaag ggcctttccg
     3241 tcctcagccg tcgcttcatg tgactccacg gagtaccggg cgccgtccag gcacctcgat
     3301 tagttctcga gcttttggag tacgtcgtct ttaggttggg gggaggggtt ttatgcgatg
     3361 gagtttcccc acactgagtg ggtggagact gaagttaggc cagcttggca cttgatgtaa
     3421 ttctccttgg aatttgccct ttttgagttt ggatcttggt tcattctcaa gcctcagaca
     3481 gtggttcaaa gtttttttct tccatttcag gtgtcgtgag gatctatttc cggtgaattc
     3541 gccgccacca tgtacccata cgatgtgcct gactatgctg gcaagttgtc tgaatcagag
     3601 attaggtttg gactgaaaac ggaggtgatg ggccaacatc ttatctatca cgatgttttg
     3661 tccagcacac aaaagacagc ccatgaattg gcaaataaca atgcccccga gggtaccctc
     3721 gtggttgcag ataaacagac agccggtagg ggcgggatga gccgagtgtg gcattctcaa
     3781 gaaggaaacg gagtatggat gagtttgata ttgcgcccgg acattccgct ccaaaagacg
     3841 ccccaactta ccttgctggc agctgtagcg gtggttcagg gaatagaaga ggccgcgggc
     3901 atacagactg atataaagtg gccgaacgac atactcatta acgggaaaaa aacagtaggg
     3961 atacttaccg aaatgcaagc tgaggaggat cgagtgcgct ccgtgattat tggtattggc
     4021 attaatgtaa atcagcaacc caatgatttc cccgatgagc tcaaggacat tgcgacgagt
     4081 ctgtcccagg cagctgggga aaagatcgac agggcaggtg taatccagca tatcttgctt
     4141 tgtttcgaaa agcgataccg agactacatg acccacggtt tcacgcccat caagctcttg
     4201 tgggagtcat acgccctcgg tattggcacg aacatgaggg cgagaactct caacgggaca
     4261 ttttacggta aggcgttggg tattgacgac gaaggggtac ttttgttgga aactaatgaa
     4321 ggcattaaga agatatacag cgcggacatc agccttaggg ggagctggtc tcacccgcaa
     4381 tttgaaaaag gcgctgcggc tgctgaaaat gtaacgggct tgtttaaaga ctgtagtaaa
     4441 gtgatcacag gactccaccc cacacaagca cctacccacc tttccgtaga tacgaagttc
     4501 aaaacggaag gattgtgtgt ggatatacca gggataccaa aggatatgac gtaccgaagg
     4561 ctgatttcca tgatgggttt taagatgaat taccaagtta atggctaccc caacatgttc
     4621 atcaccaggg aggaggcaat tagacacgta agagcctgga taggcttcga tgttgaaggt
     4681 tgccatgcaa cccgggaagc cgtaggcaca aaccttccgt tgcagcttgg cttttccacg
     4741 ggcgtcaacc tcgttgccgt accgactggc tatgttgaca cgccgaacaa caccgatttc
     4801 tctcgcgtaa gtgctaagcc tcctccggga gatcaattca agcatcttat acctctcatg
     4861 tacaagggac tgccgtggaa tgtagttcgc attaagatcg tgcagatgct ctccgatact
     4921 ttgaaaaatc tgagcgacag ggtggtcttc gttctgtggg cacatggctt cgaacttact
     4981 tctatgaaat actttgtaaa aatcgggccc gagcggacat gttgtttgtg cgaccgacga
     5041 gctacttgtt ttagcacagc atctgacacc tacgcatgct ggcaccacag tataggcttc
     5101 gattacgtct acaatccctt tatgatagac gtacaacaat ggggctttac gggtaacttg
     5161 cagagtaatc acgatcttta ctgccaagtt catgggaacg cacacgtggc ctcctgcgat
     5221 gcgataatga cgaggtgctt ggccgtgcac gagtgctttg ttaagcgggt cgattggact
     5281 atagagtatc ccataatcgg tgacgaactt aaaattaatg ctgcatgcag gaaagtgcag
     5341 cacatggtag taaaagcagc gctcctcgcg gataagtttc ctgtgctcca cgatatcggc
     5401 aaccctaagg ccattaaatg cgtcccccaa gctgatgtag agtggaaatt ctatgacgct
     5461 cagccatgta gtgacaaagc atacaagatt gaagaattgt tttattcata tgcgacacac
     5521 tccgataagt tcactgacgg agtttgtctc ttttggaact gtaatgttga taggtatccg
     5581 gcgaatagca tagtgtgtcg atttgacacg cgcgttctct ctaatttgaa cctccctggc
     5641 tgcgacgggg ggtctttgta cgtaaacaag catgcatttc ataccccagc ttttgacaaa
     5701 tccgctttcg taaatctgaa acaacttccc ttcttctatt attcagatag cccttgcgaa
     5761 tctcacggta agcaagtggt tagtgacatt gactatgtac cacttaaaag tgcaacgtgc
     5821 attacacgat gcaatttggg gggcgcggtt tgccgacacc atgccaacga atacagattg
     5881 tacctggatg catataacat gatgataagt gcagggttta gtctttgggt gtataagcag
     5941 ttcgatacgt ataatctctg gaacacattt acccgattgc agtagggatc ccgcccctct
     6001 ccctcccccc cccctaacgt tactggccga agccgcttgg aataaggccg gtgtgcgttt
     6061 gtctatatgt tattttccac catattgccg tcttttggca atgtgagggc ccggaaacct
     6121 ggccctgtct tcttgacgag cattcctagg ggtctttccc ctctcgccaa aggaatgcaa
     6181 ggtctgttga atgtcgtgaa ggaagcagtt cctctggaag cttcttgaag acaaacaacg
     6241 tctgtagcga ccctttgcag gcagcggaac cccccacctg gcgacaggtg cctctgcggc
     6301 caaaagccac gtgtataaga tacacctgca aaggcggcac aaccccagtg ccacgttgtg
     6361 agttggatag ttgtggaaag agtcaaatgg ctctcctcaa gcgtattcaa caaggggctg
     6421 aaggatgccc agaaggtacc ccattgtatg ggatctgatc tggggcctcg gtgcacatgc
     6481 tttacatgtg tttagtcgag gttaaaaaaa cgtctaggcc ccccgaacca cggggacgtg
     6541 gttttccttt gaaaaacacg atgataagct tgccacaacc cacaaggaga cgaccttcca
     6601 tgaccgagta caagcccacg gtgcgcctcg ccacccgcga cgacgtcccc cgggccgtac
     6661 gcaccctcgc cgccgcgttc gccgactacc ccgccacgcg ccacaccgtc gacccggacc
     6721 gccacatcga gcgggtcacc gagctgcaag aactcttcct cacgcgcgtc gggctcgaca
     6781 tcggcaaggt gtgggtcgcg gacgacggcg ccgcggtggc ggtctggacc acgccggaga
     6841 gcgtcgaagc gggggcggtg ttcgccgaga tcggcccgcg catggccgag ttgagcggtt
     6901 cccggctggc cgcgcagcaa cagatggaag gcctcctggc gccgcaccgg cccaaggagc
     6961 ccgcgtggtt cctggccacc gtcggcgtct cgcccgacca ccagggcaag ggtctgggca
     7021 gcgccgtcgt gctccccgga gtggaggcgg ccgagcgcgc cggggtgccc gccttcctgg
     7081 agacctccgc gccccgcaac ctccccttct acgagcggct cggcttcacc gtcaccgccg
     7141 acgtcgaggt gcccgaagga ccgcgcacct ggtgcatgac ccgcaagccc ggtgcctaga
     7201 cgcgtctgga acaatcaacc tctggattac aaaatttgtg aaagattgac tggtattctt
     7261 aactatgttg ctccttttac gctatgtgga tacgctgctt taatgccttt gtatcatgct
     7321 attgcttccc gtatggcttt cattttctcc tccttgtata aatcctggtt gctgtctctt
     7381 tatgaggagt tgtggcccgt tgtcaggcaa cgtggcgtgg tgtgcactgt gtttgctgac
     7441 gcaaccccca ctggttgggg cattgccacc acctgtcagc tcctttccgg gactttcgct
     7501 ttccccctcc ctattgccac ggcggaactc atcgccgcct gccttgcccg ctgctggaca
     7561 ggggctcggc tgttgggcac tgacaattcc gtggtgttgt cggggaagct gacgtccttt
     7621 ccatggctgc tcgcctgtgt tgccacctgg attctgcgcg ggacgtcctt ctgctacgtc
     7681 ccttcggccc tcaatccagc ggaccttcct tcccgcggcc tgctgccggc tctgcggcct
     7741 cttccgcgtc ttcgccttcg ccctcagacg agtcggatct ccctttgggc cgcctccccg
     7801 cctggaatta attctgcagt cgagacctag aaaaacatgg agcaatcaca agtagcaata
     7861 cagcagctac caatgctgat tgtgcctggc tagaagcaca agaggaggag gaggtgggtt
     7921 ttccagtcac acctcaggta cctttaagac caatgactta caaggcagct gtagatctta
     7981 gccacttttt aaaagaaaag aggggactgg aagggctaat tcactcccaa cgaagacaag
     8041 atatccttga tctgtggatc taccacacac aaggctactt ccctgattag cagaactaca
     8101 caccagggcc aggggtcaga tatccactga cctttggatg gtgctacaag ctagtaccag
     8161 ttgagccaga taaggtagaa gaggccaata aaggagagaa caccagcttg ttacaccctg
     8221 tgagcctgca tgggatggat gacccggaga gagaagtgtt agagtggagg tttgacagcc
     8281 gcctagcatt tcatcacgtg gcccgagagc tgcatccgga gtacttcaag aactgctgat
     8341 atcgagcttg ctacaaggga ctttccgctg gggactttcc agggaggcgt ggcctgggcg
     8401 ggactgggga gtggcgagcc ctcagatcct gcatataagc agctgctttt tgcctgtact
     8461 gggtctctct ggttagacca gatctgagcc tgggagctct ctggctaact agggaaccca
     8521 ctgcttaagc ctcaataaag cttgccttga gtgcttcaag tagtgtgtgc ccgtctgttg
     8581 tgtgactctg gtaactagag atccctcaga cccttttagt cagtgtggaa aatctctagc
     8641 agtagtagtt catgtcatct tattattcag tatttataac ttgcaaagaa atgaatatca
     8701 gagagtgaga ggccttgaca ttgctagcgt ttaccgtcga cctctagcta gagcttggcg
     8761 taatcatggt catagctgtt tcctgtgtga aattgttatc cgctcacaat tccacacaac
     8821 atacgagccg gaagcataaa gtgtaaagcc tggggtgcct aatgagtgag ctaactcaca
     8881 ttaattgcgt tgcgctcact gcccgctttc cagtcgggaa acctgtcgtg ccagctgcat
     8941 taatgaatcg gccaacgcgc ggggagaggc ggtttgcgta ttgggcgctc ttccgcttcc
     9001 tcgctcactg actcgctgcg ctcggtcgtt cggctgcggc gagcggtatc agctcactca
     9061 aaggcggtaa tacggttatc cacagaatca ggggataacg caggaaagaa catgtgagca
     9121 aaaggccagc aaaaggccag gaaccgtaaa aaggccgcgt tgctggcgtt tttccatagg
     9181 ctccgccccc ctgacgagca tcacaaaaat cgacgctcaa gtcagaggtg gcgaaacccg
     9241 acaggactat aaagatacca ggcgtttccc cctggaagct ccctcgtgcg ctctcctgtt
     9301 ccgaccctgc cgcttaccgg atacctgtcc gcctttctcc cttcgggaag cgtggcgctt
     9361 tctcatagct cacgctgtag gtatctcagt tcggtgtagg tcgttcgctc caagctgggc
     9421 tgtgtgcacg aaccccccgt tcagcccgac cgctgcgcct tatccggtaa ctatcgtctt
     9481 gagtccaacc cggtaagaca cgacttatcg ccactggcag cagccactgg taacaggatt
     9541 agcagagcga ggtatgtagg cggtgctaca gagttcttga agtggtggcc taactacggc
     9601 tacactagaa gaacagtatt tggtatctgc gctctgctga agccagttac cttcggaaaa
     9661 agagttggta gctcttgatc cggcaaacaa accaccgctg gtagcggtgg tttttttgtt
     9721 tgcaagcagc agattacgcg cagaaaaaaa ggatctcaag aagatccttt gatcttttct
     9781 acggggtctg acgctcagtg gaacgaaaac tcacgttaag ggattttggt catgagatta
     9841 tcaaaaagga tcttcaccta gatcctttta aattaaaaat gaagttttaa atcaatctaa
     9901 agtatatatg agtaaacttg gtctgacagt taccaatgct taatcagtga ggcacctatc
     9961 tcagcgatct gtctatttcg ttcatccata gttgcctgac tccccgtcgt gtagataact
    10021 acgatacggg agggcttacc atctggcccc agtgctgcaa tgataccgcg agacccacgc
    10081 tcaccggctc cagatttatc agcaataaac cagccagccg gaagggccga gcgcagaagt
    10141 ggtcctgcaa ctttatccgc ctccatccag tctattaatt gttgccggga agctagagta
    10201 agtagttcgc cagttaatag tttgcgcaac gttgttgcca ttgctacagg catcgtggtg
    10261 tcacgctcgt cgtttggtat ggcttcattc agctccggtt cccaacgatc aaggcgagtt
    10321 acatgatccc ccatgttgtg caaaaaagcg gttagctcct tcggtcctcc gatcgttgtc
    10381 agaagtaagt tggccgcagt gttatcactc atggttatgg cagcactgca taattctctt
    10441 actgtcatgc catccgtaag atgcttttct gtgactggtg agtactcaac caagtcattc
    10501 tgagaatagt gtatgcggcg accgagttgc tcttgcccgg cgtcaatacg ggataatacc
    10561 gcgccacata gcagaacttt aaaagtgctc atcattggaa aacgttcttc ggggcgaaaa
    10621 ctctcaagga tcttaccgct gttgagatcc agttcgatgt aacccactcg tgcacccaac
    10681 tgatcttcag catcttttac tttcaccagc gtttctgggt gagcaaaaac aggaaggcaa
    10741 aatgccgcaa aaaagggaat aagggcgaca cggaaatgtt gaatactcat actcttcctt
    10801 tttcaatatt attgaagcat ttatcagggt tattgtctca tgagcggata catatttgaa
    10861 tgtatttaga aaaataaaca aataggggtt ccgcgcacat ttccccgaaa agtgccacct
    10921 gacgtcgacg gatcgggaga tcaacttgtt tattgcagct tataatggtt acaaataaag
    10981 caatagcatc acaaatttca caaataaagc atttttttca ctgcattcta gttgtggttt
    11041 gtccaaactc atcaatgtat cttatcatgt ctggatcaac tggataactc aagctaacca
    11101 aaatcatccc aaacttccca ccccataccc tattaccact gccaattacc tgtggtttca
    11161 tttactctaa acctgtgatt cctctgaatt attttcattt taaagaaatt gtatttgtta
    11221 aatatgtact acaaacttag tagt
//
