[The description below was written by a language model from this plasmid's Addgene catalogue record and the feature table of its GenBank file.]
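Description:
SARS_COV2_nsp14_HA_BASU is an 11.2 kb HIV-1-based lentiviral transfer plasmid for mammalian expression of the SARS-CoV-2 nonstructural protein nsp14 (a product of the ORF1ab polyprotein) together with an HA epitope tag and BASU, an engineered promiscuous biotin ligase used for proximity labelling. In bacteria it is maintained through a high-copy ColE1/pUC-type origin and selected with ampicillin via the bla gene. The viral portion is bounded by two full-length (634 bp) HIV-1 LTRs, both annotated as 3' LTRs. It also contains the Psi packaging signal, the Rev response element for Rev-dependent nuclear export of the genomic RNA, and the cPPT/CTS, which aids nuclear import of the reverse-transcribed genome. An SV40 polyadenylation signal lies in the backbone outside the LTRs.

The expression cassette is driven by the constitutive human EF-1-alpha promoter with its first intron. The feature table marks an HA tag just downstream of the promoter and a Strep-Tag II about 800 bp further on. The remaining sequence up to the IRES, which presumably holds the BASU and nsp14 coding regions, is unannotated, so the record does not establish the order and boundaries of the fusion partners. An EMCV IRES then allows translation of puromycin N-acetyltransferase from the same transcript, linking puromycin resistance of transduced cells to expression of the fusion, and a WPRE enhances transcript stability and expression. The short Factor Xa site annotated on the reverse strand within the WPRE is probably a chance sequence match. The associated publication mapped the proximal proteomes of 17 SARS-CoV-2 proteins, consistent with using this construct to biotinylate and identify host proteins near nsp14.
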