Addgene plasmid #153993: SARS_COV2_nsp14_HA_BASU
Purpose: Express NSP14 gene along with HA and BASU
Depositing lab: Paul Khavari. Depositing organization: Stanford University. Publication: The proximal proteome of 17 SARS-CoV-2 proteins links to disrupted antiviral signaling and host translation. Meyers JM, Ramanathan M, Shanderson RL, Beck A, Donohue L, Ferguson I, Guo MG, Rao DS, Miao W, Reynolds D, Yang X, Zhao Y, Yang YY, Blish C, Wang Y, Khavari PA. PLoS Pathog. 2021 Oct 1;17(10):e1009412. doi: 10.1371/journal.ppat.1009412. PubMed 34597346.
Backbone
  Vector backbone: EF1-alpha-promoter
  Vector type: Mammalian Expression, Lentiviral
Growth in bacteria
  Bacterial resistance: Ampicillin, 100 μg/mL
  Growth temperature: 37°C
  Growth strain: NEB Stable
  Copy number: High Copy
Gene/Insert
  Gene/Insert name: NSP14
  Species: Severe acute respiratory syndrome coronavirus 2
  Entrez Gene: ORF1ab (a.k.a. GU280_gp01)
  Cloning method: Restriction Enzyme; 5′ cloning site Unknown (unknown if destroyed); 3′ cloning site Unknown (unknown if destroyed)
  Sequencing primers: 5′ EF1a-F
Terms and licenses: Academic/Nonprofit Terms; Industry Terms: Not Available to Industry
How to cite: SARS_COV2_nsp14_HA_BASU was a gift from Paul Khavari (Addgene plasmid # 153993 ; http://n2t.net/addgene:153993 ; RRID:Addgene_153993)
